>Addgene plasmid #100719 | pHis-hTG2 | addgene full sequence | sequence record 196853 | Addgene NGS Result
GGGGCCTGCCACCATACCCACGCCGAAACAAGCGCTCATGAGCCCGAAGTGGCGAGCCCGATCTTCCCCA
TCGGTGATGTCGGCGATATAGGCGCCAGCAACCGCACCTGTGGCGCCGGTGATGCCGGCCACGATGCGTC
CGGCGTAGAGGATCGAGATCGATCTCGATCCCGCGAAATTAATACGACTCACTATAGGGGAATTGTGAGC
GGATAACAATTCCCCTCTAGATTTAAATTAACTTTAAGAAGGAGATATACATATGGCCGAGGAGCTGGTC
TTAGAGAGGTGTGATCTGGAGCTGGAGACCAATGGCCGAGACCACCACACGGCCGACCTGTGCCGGGAGA
AGCTGGTGGTGCGACGGGGCCAGCCCTTCTGGCTGACCCTGCACTTTGAGGGCCGCAACTACGAGGCCAG
TGTAGACAGTCTCACCTTCAGTGTCGTGACCGGCCCAGCCCCTAGCCAGGAGGCCGGGACCAAGGCCCGT
TTTCCACTAAGAGATGCTGTGGAGGAGGGTGACTGGACAGCCACCGTGGTGGACCAGCAAGACTGCACCC
TCTCGCTGCAGCTCACCACCCCGGCCAACGCCCCCATCGGCCTGTATCGCCTCAGCCTGGAGGCCTCCAC
TGGCTACCAGGGATCCAGCTTTGTGCTGGGCCACTTCATTTTGCTCTTCAACGCCTGGTGCCCAGCGGAT
GCTGTGTACCTGGACTCGGAAGAGGAGCGGCAGGAGTATGTCCTCACCCAGCAGGGCTTTATCTACCAGG
GCTCGGCCAAGTTCATCAAGAACATACCTTGGAATTTTGGGCAGTTTGAAGATGGGATCCTAGACATCTG
CCTGATCCTTCTAGATGTCAACCCCAAGTTCCTGAAGAACGCCGGCCGTGACTGCTCCCGCCGCAGCAGC
CCCGTCTACGTGGGCCGGGTGGGTAGTGGCATGGTCAACTGCAACGATGACCAGGGTGTGCTGCTGGGAC
GCTGGGACAACAACTACGGGGACGGCGTCAGCCCCATGTCCTGGATCGGCAGCGTGGACATCCTGCGGCG
CTGGAAGAACCACGGCTGCCAGCGCGTCAAGTATGGCCAGTGCTGGGTCTTCGCCGCCGTGGCCTGCACA
GTGCTGAGGTGCCTAGGCATCCCTACCCGCGTCGTGACCAACTACAACTCGGCCCATGACCAGAACAGCA
ACCTTCTCATCGAGTACTTCCGCAATGAGTTTGGGGAGATCCAGGGTGACAAGAGCGAGATGATCTGGAA
CTTCCACTGCTGGGTGGAGTCGTGGATGACCAGGCCGGACCTGCAGCCGGGGTACGAGGGCTGGCAGGCC
CTGGACCCAACGCCCCAGGAGAAGAGCGAAGGGACGTACTGCTGTGGCCCAGTTCCAGTTCGTGCCATCA
AGGAGGGCGACCTGAGCACCAAGTACGATGCGCCCTTTGTCTTTGCGGAGGTCAATGCCGACGTGGTAGA
CTGGATCCAGCAGGACGATGGGTCTGTGCACAAATCCATCAACCGTTCCCTGATCGTTGGGCTGAAGATC
AGCACTAAGAGCGTGGGCCGAGACGAGCGGGAGGATATCACCCACACCTACAAATACCCAGAGGGGTCCT
CAGAGGAGAGGGAGGCCTTCACAAGGGCGAACCACCTGAACAAACTGGCCGAGAAGGAGGAGACAGGGAT
GGCCATGCGGATCCGTGTGGGCCAGAGCATGAACATGGGCAGTGACTTTGACGTCTTTGCCCACATCACC
AACAACACCGCTGAGGAGTACGTCTGCCGCCTCCTGCTCTGTGCCCGCACCGTCAGCTACAATGGGATCT
TGGGGCCCGAGTGTGGCACCAAGTACCTGCTCAACCTCAACCTGGAGCCTTTCTCTGAGAAGAGCGTTCC
TCTTTGCATCCTCTATGAGAAATACCGTGACTGCCTTACGGAGTCCAACCTCATCAAGGTGCGGGCCCTC
CTCGTGGAGCCAGTTATCAACAGCTACCTGCTGGCTGAGCGTGACCTCTACCTGGAGAATCCAGAAATCA
AGATCCGGATCCTTGGGGAGCCCAAGCAGAAACGCAAGCTGGTGGCTGAGGTGTCCCTGCAGAACCCGCT
CCCTGTGGCCCTGGAAGGCTGCACCTTCACTGTGGAGGGGGCCGGCCTGACTGAGGAGCAGAAGACGGTG
GAGATCCCAGACCCCGTGGAGGCAGGGGAGGAAGTTAAGGTGAGAATGGACCTGCTGCCGCTCCACATGG
GCCTCCACAAGCTGGTGGTGAACTTCGAGAGCGACAAGCTGAAGGCTGTGAAGGGCTTCCGGAATGTCAT
CATTGGCCCCGCCCTCGAGCACCACCACCACCACCACCACCACTAATTGATTAATACCTAGGCTGCTAAA
CAAAGCCCGAAAGGAAGCTGAGTTGGCTGCTGCCACCGCTGAGCAATAACTAGCATAACCCCTTGGGGCC
TCTAAACGGGTCTTGAGGGGTTTTTTGCTGAAAGGAGGAACTATATCCGGATTGGCGAATGGG
[124 nt withheld, positions 2514-2637]
C
[91 nt withheld, positions 2639-2729]
A
[49 nt withheld, positions 2731-2779]
CCTTTGACGTTGGAGTCCACGTTCTTT
[37 nt withheld, positions 2807-2843]
ACCCTATCTCGGTCTATTCTTTTGATTTATAAGGGATTTTGCCGATTTCGGCCTATTGGTTAAAAAATGA
GCTGATTTAACAAAAATTTAACGCGAATTTTAACAAAATATTAACGCTTACAATTTAGGTGGCACTTTTC
GGGGAAATGTGCGCGGAACCCCTATTTGTTTATTTTTCTAAATACATTCAAATATGTATCCGCTCATGAA
TTAATTCTTAGAAAAACTCATCGAGCATCAAATGAAACTGCAATTTATTCATATCAGGATTATCAATACC
ATATTTTTGAAAAAGCCGTTTCTGTAATGAAGGAGAAAACTCACCGAGGCAGTTCCATAGGATGGCAAGA
TCCTGGTATCGGTCTGCGATTCCGACTCGTCCAACATCAATACAACCTATTAATTTCCCCTCGTCAAAAA
TAAGGTTATCAAGTGAGAAATCACCATGAGTGACGACTGAATCCGGTGAGAATGGCAAAAGTTTATGCAT
TTCTTTCCAGACTTGTTCAACAGGCCAGCCATTACGCTCGTCATCAAAATCACTCGCATCAACCAAACCG
TTATTCATTCGTGATTGCGCCTGAGCGAGACGAAATACGCGATCGCTGTTAAAAGGACAATTACAAACAG
GAATCGAATGCAACCGGCGCAGGAACACTGCCAGCGCATCAACAATATTTTCACCTGAATCAGGATATTC
TTCTAATACCTGGAATGCTGTTTTCCCGGGGATCGCAGTGGTGAGTAACCATGCATCATCAGGAGTACGG
ATAAAATGCTTGATGGTCGGAAGAGGCATAAATTCCGTCAGCCAGTTTAGTCTGACCATCTCATCTGTAA
CATCATTGGCAACGCTACCTTTGCCATGTTTCAGAAACAACTCTGGCGCATCGGGCTTCCCATACAATCG
ATAGATTGTCGCACCTGATTGCCCGACATTATCGCGAGCCCATTTATACCCATATAAATCAGCATCCATG
TTGGAATTTAATCGCGGCCTAGAGCAAGACGTTTCCCGTTGAATATGGCTCATAACACCCCTTGTATTAC
TGTTTATGTAAGCAGACAGTTTTATTGTTCATGACCAAAATCCCTTAACGTGAGTTTTCGTTCCACTGAG
CGTCAGACCCCGTAGAAAAGATCAAAGGATCTTCTTGAGATCCTTTTTTTCTGCGCGTAATCTGCTGCTT
GCAAACAAAAAAACCACCGCTACCAGCGGTGGTTTGTTTGCCGGATCAAGAGCTACCAACTCTTTTTCCG
AAGGTAACTGGCTTCAGCAGAGCGCAGATACCAAATACTGTCCTTCTAGTGTAGCCGTAGTTAGGCCACC
ACTTCAAGAACTCTGTAGCACCGCCTACATACCTCGCTCTGCTAATCCTGTTACCAGTGGCTGCTGCCAG
TGGCGATAAGTCGTGTCTTACCGGGTTGGACTCAAGACGATAGTTACCGGATAAGGCGCAGCGGTCGGGC
TGAACGGGGGGTTCGTGCACACAGCCCAGCTTGGAGCGAACGACCTACACCGAACTGAGATACCTACAGC
GTGAGCTATGAGAAAGCGCCACGCTTCCCGAAGGGAGAAAGGCGGACAGGTATCCGGTAAGCGGCAGGGT
CGGAACAGGAGAGCGCACGAGGGAGCTTCCAGGGGGAAACGCCTGGTATCTTTATAGTCCTGTCGGGTTT
CGCCACCTCTGACTTGAGCGTCGATTTTTGTGATGCTCGTCAGGGGGGCGGAGCCTATGGAAAAACGCCA
GCAACGCGGCCTTTTTACGGTTCCTGGCCTTTTGCTGGCCTTTTGCTCACATGTTCTTTCCTGCGTTATC
CCCTGATTCTGTGGATAACCGTATTACCGCCTTTGAGTGAGCTGATACCGCTCGCCGCAGCCGAACGACC
GAGCGCAGCGAGTCAGTGAGCGAGGAAGCGGAAGAGCGCCTGATGCGGTATTTTCTCCTTACGCATCTGT
GCGGTATTTCACACCGCAATGGTGCACTCTCAGTACAATCTGCTCTGATGCCGCATAGTTAAGCCAGTAT
ACACTCCGCTATCGCTACGTGACTGGGTCATGGCTGCGCCCCGACACCCGCCAACACCCGCTGACGCGCC
CTGACGGGCTTGTCTGCTCCCGGCATCCGCTTACAGACAAGCTGTGACCGTCTCCGGGAGCTGCATGTGT
CAGAGGTTTTCACCGTCATCACCGAAACGCGCGAGGCAGCTGCGGTAAAGCTCATCAGCGTGGTCGTGAA
GCGATTCACAGATGTCTGCCTGTTCATCCGCGTCCAGCTCGTTGAGTTTCTCCAGAAGCGTTAATGTCTG
GCTTCTGATAAAGCGGGCCATGTTAAGGGCGGTTTTTTCCTGTTTGGTCACTGATGCCTCCGTGTAAGGG
GGATTTCTGTTCATGGGGGTAATGATACCGATGAAACGAGAGAGGATGCTCACGATACGGGTTACTGATG
ATGAACATGCCCGGTTACTGGAACGTTGTGAGGGTAAACAACTGGCGGTATGGATGCGGCGGGACCAGAG
AAAAATCACTCAGGGTCAATGCCAGCGCTTCGTTAATACAGATGTAGGTGTTCCACAGGGTAGCCAGCAG
CATCCTGCGATGCAGATCCGGAACATAATGGTGCAGGGCGCTGACTTCCGCGTTTCCAGACTTTACGAAA
CACGGAAACCGAAGACCATTCATGTTGTTGCTCAGGTCGCAGACGTTTTGCAGCAGCAGTCGCTTCACGT
TCGCTCGCGTATCGGTGATTCATTCTGCTAACCAGTAAGGCAACCCCGCCAGCCTAGCCGGGTCCTCAAC
GACAGGAGCACGATCATGCGCACCCGTGGGGCCGCCATGCCGGCGATAATGGCCTGCTTCTCGCCGAAAC
GTTTGGTGGCGGGACCAGTGACGAAGGCTTGAGCGAGGGCGTGCAAGATTCCGAATACCGCAAGCGACAG
GCCGATCATCGTCGCGCTCCAGCGAAAGCGGTCCTCGCCGAAAATGACCCAGAGCGCTGCCGGCACCTGT
CCTACGAGTTGCATGATAAAGAAGACAGTCATAAGTGCGGCGACGATAGTCATGCCCCGCGCCCACCGGA
AGGAGCTGACTGGGTTGAAGGCTCTCAAGGGCATCGGTCGAGATCCCGGTGCCTAATGAGTGAGCTAACT
TACATTAATTGCGTTGCGCTCACTGCCCGCTTTCCAGTCGGGAAACCTGTCGTGCCAGCTGCATTAATGA
ATCGGCCAACGCGCGGGGAGAGGCGGTTTGCGTATTGGGCGCCAGGGTGGTTTTTCTTTTCACCAGTGAG
ACGGGCAACAGCTGATTGCCCTTCACCGCCTGGCCCTGAGAGAGTTGCAGCAAGCGGTCCACGCTGGTTT
GCCCCAGCAGGCGAAAATCCTGTTTGATGGTGGTTAACGGCGGGATATAACATGAGCTGTCTTCGGTATC
GTCGTATCCCACTACCGAGATGTCCGCACCAACGCGCAGCCCGGACTCGGTAATGGCGCGCATTGCGCCC
AGCGCCATCTGATCGTTGGCAACCAGCATCGCAGTGGGAACGATGCCCTCATTCAGCATTTGCATGGTTT
GTTGAAAACCGGACATGGCACTCCAGTCGCCTTCCCGTTCCGCTATCGGCTGAATTTGATTGCGAGTGAG
ATATTTATGCCAGCCAGCCAGACGCAGACGCGCCGAGACAGAACTTAATGGGCCCGCTAACAGCGCGATT
TGCTGGTGACCCAATGCGACCAGATGCTCCACGCCCAGTCGCGTACCGTCTTCATGGGAGAAAATAATAC
TGTTGATGGGTGTCTGGTCAGAGACATCAAGAAATAACGCCGGAACATTAGTGCAGGCAGCTTCCACAGC
AATGGCATCCTGGTCATCCAGCGGATAGTTAATGATCAGCCCACTGACGCGTTGCGCGAGAAGATTGTGC
ACCGCCGCTTTACAGGCTTCGACGCCGCTTCGTTCTACCATCGACACCACCACGCTGGCACCCAGTTGAT
CGGCGCGAGATTTAATCGCCGCGACAATTTGCGACGGCGCGTGCAGGGCCAGACTGGAGGTGGCAACGCC
AATCAGCAACGACTGTTTGCCCGCCAGTTGTTGTGCCACGCGGTTGGGAATGTAATTCAGCTCCGCCATC
GCCGCTTCCACTTTTTCCCGCGTTTTCGCAGAAACGTGGCTGGCCTGGTTCACCACGCGGGAAACGGTCT
GATAAGAGACACCGGCATACTCTGCGACATCGTATAACGTTACTGGTTTCACATTCACCACCCTGAATTG
ACTCTCTTCCGGGCGCTATCATGCCATACCGCGAAAGGTTTTGCGCCATTCGATGGTGTCCGGGATCTCG
ACGCTCTCCCTTATGCGACTCCTGCATTAGGAAGCAGCCCAGTAGTAGGTTGAGGCCGTTGAGCACCGCC
GCCGCAAGGAATGGTGCATGCAAGGAGATGGCGCCCAACAGTCCCCCGGCCAC
Features (pLannotate 1.2.2; 19 found; start..end, strand, type, name):
    180..198     +  promoter       T7 promoter: promoter for bacteriophage T7 RNA polymerase
    199..223     +  protein_bind   lac operator: The lac repressor binds to the lac operator to inhibit transcription in E. coli. This inhibition can be relieved by adding lactose or isopropyl-β-D-thiogalactopyranoside (IPTG). lac repressor encoded by lacI
    238..255     +  RBS            RBS (fragment): efficient ribosome binding site from bacteriophage T7 gene 10 (Olins and Rangwala, 1989)
    263..2323    +  CDS            TGM2: TGM2_HUMAN - Experimental evidence at protein level: Swiss-Prot protein existence level 1. [Isoform 2]: Has cytotoxic activity: is able to induce apoptosis independently of its acyltransferase activity. From Homo sapiens (Human).
   2330..2353    +  CDS            9xHis (fragment): 9xHis affinity tag
   2379..2422    +  CDS            SET1 (fragment): solubility-enhancement tag derived from T7 phage gene 10B
   2430..2477    +  terminator     T7 terminator: transcription terminator for bacteriophage T7 RNA polymerase
   2514..2942    +  rep_origin     f1 ori (sequence partly withheld): f1 bacteriophage origin of replication; arrow indicates direction of (+) strand synthesis
   2995..3052    +  promoter       AmpR promoter (fragment): bla
   3061..3876    -  CDS            KanR: aminoglycoside phosphotransferase; aph(3')-Ia; confers resistance to kanamycin in bacteria or G418 (Geneticin®) in eukaryotes
   3998..4586    +  rep_origin     ori: high-copy-number ColE1/pMB1/pBR322/pUC origin of replication
   4772..4911    -  misc_feature   bom: basis of mobility region from pBR322
   5013..5204    -  CDS            rop: Rop protein, which maintains plasmids at low copy number; rop
   5221..5601    +  CDS            YPB1_ECOLX: Protein predicted: Swiss-Prot protein existence level 4. From Escherichia coli.
   5673..5964    -  CDS            TcR (fragment): tetracycline efflux protein; tet; confers resistance to tetracycline
   5979..6000    -  protein_bind   CAP binding site: CAP binding activates transcription in the presence of cAMP. E. coli catabolite activator protein
   6013..7095    -  CDS            lacI: lac repressor; lacI; The lac repressor binds to the lac operator to inhibit transcription in E. coli. This inhibition can be relieved by adding lactose or isopropyl-β-D-thiogalactopyranoside (IPTG).
   7096..7173    -  promoter       lacI promoter: lacI
   7181..154     -  CDS            TcR (fragment) (across the origin): tetracycline efflux protein; tet; confers resistance to tetracycline
