[The description below was written by a language model from this plasmid's Addgene catalogue record and pLannotate feature annotations shown in this document.]
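Description:
pHis-hTG2 is a bacterial expression plasmid built on the Novagen pET28 backbone for producing human transglutaminase 2 (TGM2, also called protein-glutamine gamma-glutamyltransferase 2) in E. coli. It is selected with kanamycin through the aph(3')-Ia KanR gene and replicates from a pBR322-type ColE1 origin accompanied by the bom region and the rop gene. Rop keeps copy number low, consistent with the catalogue's low-copy designation. An f1 origin is also present, and short fragments annotated as tetracycline-resistance sequence are non-functional remnants of the backbone lineage.

The roughly 2.06 kb TGM2 coding sequence was inserted between NdeI and XhoI sites, both retained. This places it downstream of the T7 promoter, a lac operator and the T7 gene 10 ribosome binding site, and upstream of the T7 terminator. The plasmid-borne lacI gene supplies the lac repressor, so transcription is held off until it is relieved with IPTG in a host that provides T7 RNA polymerase. The XhoI junction fuses the protein in frame to a C-terminal His tag from the backbone, allowing metal-affinity purification. A short downstream match to a T7 gene 10B solubility tag lies after the His tag and is probably an annotation artefact rather than part of the product.

The insert carries a silent codon change at Arg580 (AGG to CGT) to improve expression in E. coli. It also carries a V224G substitution that the depositor states does not affect TG2 activity. The associated publication indicates the protein was made for crystallographic study of TG2 bound to ATP. The sequenced record is 7,306 nt, somewhat smaller than the catalogue's stated total of about 7,900 bp.
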