Addgene plasmid #100719: pHis-hTG2
Purpose: Expression of human transglutaminase 2 in E.coli
Depositing lab: Byung Il Lee. Depositing organization: National Cancer Center (KR). Publication: Crystal structure of human transglutaminase 2 in complex with adenosine triphosphate. Han BG, Cho JW, Cho YD, Jeong KC, Kim SY, Lee BI. Int J Biol Macromol. 2010 Aug 1;47(2):190-5. doi: 10.1016/j.ijbiomac.2010.04.023. Epub 2010 May 5. PubMed 20450932.
Backbone
  Vector backbone: pET28
  Backbone manufacturer: Novagen
  Backbone size w/o insert (bp): 5900
  Total vector size (bp): 7900
  Vector type: Bacterial Expression
Growth in bacteria
  Bacterial resistance: Kanamycin, 50 μg/mL
  Growth temperature: 37°C
  Growth strain: DH5alpha
  Copy number: Low Copy
Gene/Insert
  Gene/Insert name: TGM2 (alt names: transglutaminase 2; Protein-glutamine gamma-glutamyltransferase 2)
  Species: H. sapiens (human)
  Insert size (bp): 2064
  Mutation: silent mutation Arg580 (AGG--CGT) to enhance expression in E.coli
  Entrez Gene: TGM2 (a.k.a. G(h), TG(C), TGC, hTG2, tTG)
  Promoter: T7
  Tag / fusion protein: His (C terminal on backbone)
  Cloning method: Restriction Enzyme; 5′ cloning site NdeI (not destroyed); 3′ cloning site XhoI (not destroyed)
  Sequencing primers: 5′ TAATACGACTCACTATAGGG (T7 promoter primer); 3′ CCGCTGAGCAATAACTAGC (T7 terminator primer)
Terms and licenses: Academic/Nonprofit Terms; Industry Terms: Not Available to Industry
Depositor comments: hTG2 has a V224G mutation that does not affect plasmid function or TG2 activity.
How to cite: pHis-hTG2 was a gift from Byung Il Lee (Addgene plasmid # 100719 ; http://n2t.net/addgene:100719 ; RRID:Addgene_100719)
