>Addgene plasmid #100719 | pHis-hTG2 | depositor partial sequence | sequence record 193637 | T7
GGTTAGAACGGTACATTCCCTCTAGATTTAATTAACTTTAAGAAGGAGATATACATATGGCCGAGGAGCT
GGTCTTAGAGAGGTGTGATCTGGAGCTGGAGACCAATGGCCGAGACCACCACACGGCCGACCTGTGCCGG
GAGAAGCTGGTGGTGCGACGGGGCCAGCCCTTCTGGCTGACCCTGCACTTTGAGGGCCGCAACTACGAGG
CCAGTGTAGACAGTCTCACCTTCAGTGTCGTGACCGGCCCAGCCCCTAGCCAGGAGGCCGGGACCAAGGC
CCGTTTTCCACTAAGAGATGCTGTGGAGGAGGGTGACTGGACAGCCACCGTGGTGGACCAGCAAGACTGC
ACCCTCTCGCTGCAGCTCACCACCCCGGCCAACGCCCCCATCGGCCTGTATCGCCTCAGCCTGGAGGCCT
CCACTGGCTACCAGGGATCCAGCTTTGTGCTGGGCCACTTCATTTTGCTCTTCAACGCCTGGTGCCCAGC
GGATGCTGTGTACCTGGACTCGGAAGAGGAGCGGCAGGAGTATGTCCTCACCCAGCAGGGCTTTATCTAC
CAGGGCTCGGCCAAGTTCATCAAGAACATACCTTGGAATTTTGGGCAGTTTGAAGATGGGATCCTAGACA
TCTGCCTGATCCTTCTAGATGTCAACCCCAAGTTCCTGAAGAACGCCGGCCGTGACTGCTCCCGCCGCAG
CAGCCCCGTCTACGTGGGCCGGGTGGGTAGTGGCATGGTCAACTGCAACGATGACCAGGGTGTGCTGCTG
GGACGCTGGGACAACAACTACGGGGACGGCGTCAGCCCCATGTCCTGGATCGGCAGCGTGGACATCCTGC
GGCGCTGGAAGAACCACGGCTGCCAGCGCGTCAAGTATGGCCAGTGCTGGGTCTTCGCCGCCGTGGCCTG
CACAGTGCTGAGGTGCCTAGGCATCCCTACCCGCGTCGTGACCAACTACAACTCGGCCCATGACCAGAAC
AGCAACCTTCTCATCGAGTACTTCCGCAATGAGTTTGGGGAGATCCAGGGTGACAAGAGCGAGATGATCT
GGAACTTCCACTGCTGGGTGGAGTCGTGGATGACCAGGCCGGACCTGCAGCCGGGGTACGAGGGCTGGCA
GGCCCTGGACCCAACGCCCCAGGAGAAAAACGAAGGGACGTACTGCTGTGGGCCCAGTTCCAGTTCTTGC
CATCAAGGAGGGCGACCTGGGCACCAAGTACAAAGCGCCCTTTGTCTTTTCGGAAGTCAATGCCCAACTT
GTTAAAATGGGTTCCCCCAGGACAATAG
