>Addgene plasmid #100719 | pHis-hTG2 | depositor partial sequence | sequence record 193638 | T7 term
GTGAATCGCTCTTTCGGGCTTTGTTTAGCAGCCTAGGTATTAATCAATTAGTGGTGGTGGTGGTGGTGGT
GGTGCTCGAGGGCGGGGCCAATGATGACATTCCGGAAGCCCTTCACAGCCTTCAGCTTGTCGCTCTCGAA
GTTCACCACCAGCTTGTGGAGGCCCATGTGGAGCGGCAGCAGGTCCATTCTCACCTTAACTTCCTCCCCT
GCCTCCACGGGGTCTGGGATCTCCACCGTCTTCTGCTCCTCAGTCAGGCCGGCCCCCTCCACAGTGAAGG
TGCAGCCTTCCAGGGCCACAGGGAGCGGGTTCTGCAGGGACACCTCAGCCACCAGCTTGCGTTTCTGCTT
GGGCTCCCCAAGGATCCGGATCTTGATTTCTGGATTCTCCAGGTAGAGGTCACGCTCAGCCAGCAGGTAG
CTGTTGATAACTGGCTCCACGAGGAGGGCCCGCACCTTGATGAGGTTGGACTCCGTAAGGCAGTCACGGT
ATTTCTCATAGAGGATGCAAAGAGGAACGCTCTTCTCAGAGAAAGGCTCCAGGTTGAGGTTGAGCAGGTA
CTTGGTGCCACACTCGGGCCCCAAGATCCCATTGTAGCTGACGGTGCGGGCACAGAGCAGGAGGCGGCAG
ACGTACTCCTCAGCGGTGTTGTTGGTGATGTGGGCAAAGACGTCAAAGTCACTGCCCATGTTCATGCTCT
GGCCCACACGGATCCGCATGGCCATCCCTGTCTCCTCCTTCTCGGCCAGTTTGTTCAGGTGGTTCGCCCT
TGTGAAGGCCTCCCTCTCCTCTGAGGACCCCTCTGGGTATTTGTAGGTGTGGGTGATATCCTCCCGCTCG
TCTCGGCCCACGCTCTTAGTGCTGATCTTCAGCCCAACGATCAGGGAACGGTTGATGGATTTGTGCACAG
ACCCATCGTCCTGCTGGATCCAGTCTACCACGTCGGCATTGACCTCCGCAAAGACAAAGGGCGCATCGTA
CTTGGTGCTCAGGTCGCCCTCCTTGATGGCACGAACTGGAACTGGGCCACAGCAGTACGTCCCTTCGCTC
TTCTCCTGGGGCGTTGGGTCCAGGGCCTGCCAGCCCTCGTACCCCGGCTGCAGGTCCGGCCTGGTCATCC
ACGACTCCACCCAGCATGGGAAGTTCCCGATCATCTCCCTCTTGGCACCCTGGATTTCCCCAAACTCATT
GCGGAAATAATCCGATGAAAAAGTTTGTTGTTTTTGGTCATGGGCCCAAATTTGAATTTGGTCACAAATT
TCTTTTTTGTT
